>Addgene plasmid #164006 | pDB.His.MBP.3C NLRP1 UPA-CARD W1460A | addgene full sequence | sequence record 324677 | Addgene NGS Result
TTCACCACGCGGGAAACGGTCTGATAAGAGACACCGGCATACTCTGCGACATCGTATAACGTTACTGGTT
TCACATTCACCACCCTGAATTGACTCTCTTCCGGGCGCTATCATGCCATACCGCGAAAGGTTTTGCGCCA
TTCGATGGTGTCCGGGATCTCGACGCTCTCCCTTATGCGACTCCTGCATTAGGAAGCAGCCCAGTAGTAG
GTTGAGGCCGTTGAGCACCGCCGCCGCAAGGAATGGTGCATGCAAGGAGATGGCGCCCAACAGTCCCCCG
GCCACGGGGCCTGCCACCATACCCACGCCGAAACAAGCGCTCATGAGCCCGAAGTGGCGAGCCCGATCTT
CCCCATCGGTGATGTCGGCGATATAGGCGCCAGCAACCGCACCTGTGGCGCCGGTGATGCCGGCCACGAT
GCGTCCGGCGTAGAGGATCGAGATCTCGATCCCGCGAAATTAATACGACTCACTATAGGGGAATTGTGAG
CGGATAACAATTCCCCTCTAGAAATAATTTTGTTTAACTTTAAGAAGGAGATATACCATGGGCAGCAGCC
ATCATCATCATCATCACGGTACCAAAACTGAAGAAGGTAAACTGGTAATCTGGATTAACGGCGATAAAGG
CTATAACGGTCTCGCTGAAGTCGGTAAGAAATTCGAGAAAGATACCGGAATTAAAGTCACCGTTGAGCAT
CCGGATAAACTGGAAGAGAAATTCCCACAGGTTGCGGCAACTGGCGATGGCCCTGACATTATCTTCTGGG
CACACGACCGCTTTGGTGGCTACGCTCAATCTGGCCTGTTGGCTGAAATCACCCCGGACAAAGCGTTCCA
GGACAAGCTGTATCCGTTTACCTGGGATGCCGTACGTTACAACGGCAAGCTGATTGCTTACCCGATCGCT
GTTGAAGCGTTATCGCTGATTTATAACAAAGATCTGCTGCCGAACCCGCCAAAAACCTGGGAAGAGATCC
CGGCGCTGGATAAAGAACTGAAAGCGAAAGGTAAGAGCGCGCTGATGTTCAACCTGCAAGAACCGTACTT
CACCTGGCCGCTGATTGCTGCTGACGGGGGTTATGCGTTCAAGTATGAAAACGGCAAGTACGACATTAAA
GACGTGGGCGTGGATAACGCTGGCGCGAAAGCGGGTCTGACCTTCCTGGTTGACCTGATTAAAAACAAAC
ACATGAATGCAGACACCGATTACTCCATCGCAGAAGCTGCCTTTAATAAAGGCGAAACAGCGATGACCAT
CAACGGCCCGTGGGCATGGTCCAACATCGACACCAGCAAAGTGAATTATGGTGTAACGGTACTGCCGACC
TTCAAGGGTCAACCATCCAAACCGTTCGTTGGCGTGCTGAGCGCAGGTATTAACGCCGCCAGTCCGAACA
AAGAGCTGGCAAAAGAGTTCCTCGAAAACTATCTGCTGACTGATGAAGGTCTGGAAGCGGTTAATAAAGA
CAAACCGCTGGGTGCCGTAGCGCTGAAGTCTTACGAGGAAGAGTTGGCGAAAGATCCACGTATTGCCGCC
ACCATGGAAAACGCCCAGAAAGGTGAAATCATGCCGAACATCCCGCAGATGTCCGCTTTCTGGTATGCCG
TGCGTACTGCGGTGATCAACGCCGCCAGCGGTCGTCAGACTGTCGATGAAGCCCTGAAAGACGCGCAGAC
TGGTACCGATTACGATATCCCAACGACCCTGGAAGTGCTGTTCCAGGGTCCGCATATGGCTAGCTCCCCC
TTGGGAGTCCTCCTGAAAATGATCCATAATGCCCTGCGCTTCATTCCCGTCACCTCTGTGGTGTTGCTTT
ACCACCGCGTCCATCCTGAGGAAGTCACCTTCCACCTCTACCTGATCCCAAGTGACTGCTCCATTCGGAA
GGCCATAGATGATCTAGAAATGAAATTCCAGTTTGTGCGAATCCACAAGCCACCCCCGCTGACCCCACTT
TATATGGGCTGTCGTTACACTGTGTCTGGGTCTGGTTCAGGGATGTTGGAAATACTCCCCAAGGAACTGG
AGCTCTGCTATCGAAGCCCTGGAGAAGACCAGCTGTTCTCGGAGTTCTACGTTGGCCACTTGGGATCAGG
GATCAGGCTGCAAGTGAAAGACAAGAAAGATGAGACTCTGGTGTGGGAGGCCTTGGTGAAACCAGGAGAT
CTCATGCCTGCAACTACCCTGATCCCTCCAGCCCGCATAGCCGTACCTTCACCTCTGGATGCCCCGCAGT
TGCTGCACTTTGTGGACCAGTATCGAGAGCAGCTGATAGCCCGAGTGACATCGGTGGAGGTTGTCTTGGA
CAAACTGCATGGACAGGTGCTGAGCCAGGAGCAGTACGAGAGGGTGCTGGCTGAGAACACGAGGCCCAGC
CAGATGCGGAAGCTGTTCAGCTTGAGCCAGTCCTGGGACCGGAAGTGCAAAGATGGACTCTACCAAGCCC
TGAAGGAGACCCATCCTCACCTCATTATGGAACTCGCCGAGAAGGGCAGCAAAAAGGGACTCCTGCCACT
CAGCAGCTGAGCGGCCGCACTCGAGCACCACCACCACCACCACTGAGATCCGGCTGCTAACAAAGCCCGA
AAGGAAGCTGAGTTGGCTGCTGCCACCGCTGAGCAATAACTAGCATAACCCCTTGGGGCCTCTAAACGGG
TCTTGAGGGGTTTTTTGCTGAAAGGAGGAACTATATCCGGATTGGCGAATGGG
[124 nt withheld, positions 2714-2837]
C
[91 nt withheld, positions 2839-2929]
A
[49 nt withheld, positions 2931-2979]
CCTTTGACGTTGGAGTCCACGTTCTTT
[37 nt withheld, positions 3007-3043]
ACCCTATCTCGGTCTATTCTTTTGATTTATAAGGGATTTTGCCGATTTCGGCCTATTGGTTAAAAAATGA
GCTGATTTAACAAAAATTTAACGCGAATTTTAACAAAATATTAACGCTTACAATTTAGGTGGCACTTTTC
GGGGAAATGTGCGCGGAACCCCTATTTGTTTATTTTTCTAAATACATTCAAATATGTATCCGCTCATGAA
TTAATTCTTAGAAAAACTCATCGAGCATCAAATGAAACTGCAATTTATTCATATCAGGATTATCAATACC
ATATTTTTGAAAAAGCCGTTTCTGTAATGAAGGAGAAAACTCACCGAGGCAGTTCCATAGGATGGCAAGA
TCCTGGTATCGGTCTGCGATTCCGACTCGTCCAACATCAATACAACCTATTAATTTCCCCTCGTCAAAAA
TAAGGTTATCAAGTGAGAAATCACCATGAGTGACGACTGAATCCGGTGAGAATGGCAAAAGTTTATGCAT
TTCTTTCCAGACTTGTTCAACAGGCCAGCCATTACGCTCGTCATCAAAATCACTCGCATCAACCAAACCG
TTATTCATTCGTGATTGCGCCTGAGCGAGACGAAATACGCGATCGCTGTTAAAAGGACAATTACAAACAG
GAATCGAATGCAACCGGCGCAGGAACACTGCCAGCGCATCAACAATATTTTCACCTGAATCAGGATATTC
TTCTAATACCTGGAATGCTGTTTTCCCGGGGATCGCAGTGGTGAGTAACCATGCATCATCAGGAGTACGG
ATAAAATGCTTGATGGTCGGAAGAGGCATAAATTCCGTCAGCCAGTTTAGTCTGACCATCTCATCTGTAA
CATCATTGGCAACGCTACCTTTGCCATGTTTCAGAAACAACTCTGGCGCATCGGGCTTCCCATACAATCG
ATAGATTGTCGCACCTGATTGCCCGACATTATCGCGAGCCCATTTATACCCATATAAATCAGCATCCATG
TTGGAATTTAATCGCGGCCTAGAGCAAGACGTTTCCCGTTGAATATGGCTCATAACACCCCTTGTATTAC
TGTTTATGTAAGCAGACAGTTTTATTGTTCATGACCAAAATCCCTTAACGTGAGTTTTCGTTCCACTGAG
CGTCAGACCCCGTAGAAAAGATCAAAGGATCTTCTTGAGATCCTTTTTTTCTGCGCGTAATCTGCTGCTT
GCAAACAAAAAAACCACCGCTACCAGCGGTGGTTTGTTTGCCGGATCAAGAGCTACCAACTCTTTTTCCG
AAGGTAACTGGCTTCAGCAGAGCGCAGATACCAAATACTGTCCTTCTAGTGTAGCCGTAGTTAGGCCACC
ACTTCAAGAACTCTGTAGCACCGCCTACATACCTCGCTCTGCTAATCCTGTTACCAGTGGCTGCTGCCAG
TGGCGATAAGTCGTGTCTTACCGGGTTGGACTCAAGACGATAGTTACCGGATAAGGCGCAGCGGTCGGGC
TGAACGGGGGGTTCGTGCACACAGCCCAGCTTGGAGCGAACGACCTACACCGAACTGAGATACCTACAGC
GTGAGCTATGAGAAAGCGCCACGCTTCCCGAAGGGAGAAAGGCGGACAGGTATCCGGTAAGCGGCAGGGT
CGGAACAGGAGAGCGCACGAGGGAGCTTCCAGGGGGAAACGCCTGGTATCTTTATAGTCCTGTCGGGTTT
CGCCACCTCTGACTTGAGCGTCGATTTTTGTGATGCTCGTCAGGGGGGCGGAGCCTATGGAAAAACGCCA
GCAACGCGGCCTTTTTACGGTTCCTGGCCTTTTGCTGGCCTTTTGCTCACATGTTCTTTCCTGCGTTATC
CCCTGATTCTGTGGATAACCGTATTACCGCCTTTGAGTGAGCTGATACCGCTCGCCGCAGCCGAACGACC
GAGCGCAGCGAGTCAGTGAGCGAGGAAGCGGAAGAGCGCCTGATGCGGTATTTTCTCCTTACGCATCTGT
GCGGTATTTCACACCGCAATGGTGCACTCTCAGTACAATCTGCTCTGATGCCGCATAGTTAAGCCAGTAT
ACACTCCGCTATCGCTACGTGACTGGGTCATGGCTGCGCCCCGACACCCGCCAACACCCGCTGACGCGCC
CTGACGGGCTTGTCTGCTCCCGGCATCCGCTTACAGACAAGCTGTGACCGTCTCCGGGAGCTGCATGTGT
CAGAGGTTTTCACCGTCATCACCGAAACGCGCGAGGCAGCTGCGGTAAAGCTCATCAGCGTGGTCGTGAA
GCGATTCACAGATGTCTGCCTGTTCATCCGCGTCCAGCTCGTTGAGTTTCTCCAGAAGCGTTAATGTCTG
GCTTCTGATAAAGCGGGCCATGTTAAGGGCGGTTTTTTCCTGTTTGGTCACTGATGCCTCCGTGTAAGGG
GGATTTCTGTTCATGGGGGTAATGATACCGATGAAACGAGAGAGGATGCTCACGATACGGGTTACTGATG
ATGAACATGCCCGGTTACTGGAACGTTGTGAGGGTAAACAACTGGCGGTATGGATGCGGCGGGACCAGAG
AAAAATCACTCAGGGTCAATGCCAGCGCTTCGTTAATACAGATGTAGGTGTTCCACAGGGTAGCCAGCAG
CATCCTGCGATGCAGATCCGGAACATAATGGTGCAGGGCGCTGACTTCCGCGTTTCCAGACTTTACGAAA
CACGGAAACCGAAGACCATTCATGTTGTTGCTCAGGTCGCAGACGTTTTGCAGCAGCAGTCGCTTCACGT
TCGCTCGCGTATCGGTGATTCATTCTGCTAACCAGTAAGGCAACCCCGCCAGCCTAGCCGGGTCCTCAAC
GACAGGAGCACGATCATGCGCACCCGTGGGGCCGCCATGCCGGCGATAATGGCCTGCTTCTCGCCGAAAC
GTTTGGTGGCGGGACCAGTGACGAAGGCTTGAGCGAGGGCGTGCAAGATTCCGAATACCGCAAGCGACAG
GCCGATCATCGTCGCGCTCCAGCGAAAGCGGTCCTCGCCGAAAATGACCCAGAGCGCTGCCGGCACCTGT
CCTACGAGTTGCATGATAAAGAAGACAGTCATAAGTGCGGCGACGATAGTCATGCCCCGCGCCCACCGGA
AGGAGCTGACTGGGTTGAAGGCTCTCAAGGGCATCGGTCGAGATCCCGGTGCCTAATGAGTGAGCTAACT
TACATTAATTGCGTTGCGCTCACTGCCCGCTTTCCAGTCGGGAAACCTGTCGTGCCAGCTGCATTAATGA
ATCGGCCAACGCGCGGGGAGAGGCGGTTTGCGTATTGGGCGCCAGGGTGGTTTTTCTTTTCACCAGTGAG
ACGGGCAACAGCTGATTGCCCTTCACCGCCTGGCCCTGAGAGAGTTGCAGCAAGCGGTCCACGCTGGTTT
GCCCCAGCAGGCGAAAATCCTGTTTGATGGTGGTTAACGGCGGGATATAACATGAGCTGTCTTCGGTATC
GTCGTATCCCACTACCGAGATATCCGCACCAACGCGCAGCCCGGACTCGGTAATGGCGCGCATTGCGCCC
AGCGCCATCTGATCGTTGGCAACCAGCATCGCAGTGGGAACGATGCCCTCATTCAGCATTTGCATGGTTT
GTTGAAAACCGGACATGGCACTCCAGTCGCCTTCCCGTTCCGCTATCGGCTGAATTTGATTGCGAGTGAG
ATATTTATGCCAGCCAGCCAGACGCAGACGCGCCGAGACAGAACTTAATGGGCCCGCTAACAGCGCGATT
TGCTGGTGACCCAATGCGACCAGATGCTCCACGCCCAGTCGCGTACCGTCTTCATGGGAGAAAATAATAC
TGTTGATGGGTGTCTGGTCAGAGACATCAAGAAATAACGCCGGAACATTAGTGCAGGCAGCTTCCACAGC
AATGGCATCCTGGTCATCCAGCGGATAGTTAATGATCAGCCCACTGACGCGTTGCGCGAGAAGATTGTGC
ACCGCCGCTTTACAGGCTTCGACGCCGCTTCGTTCTACCATCGACACCACCACGCTGGCACCCAGTTGAT
CGGCGCGAGATTTAATCGCCGCGACAATTTGCGACGGCGCGTGCAGGGCCAGACTGGAGGTGGCAACGCC
AATCAGCAACGACTGTTTGCCCGCCAGTTGTTGTGCCACGCGGTTGGGAATGTAATTCAGCTCCGCCATC
GCCGCTTCCACTTTTTCCCGCGTTTTCGCAGAAACGTGGCTGGCCTGG
Features (pLannotate 1.2.2; 21 found; start..end, strand, type, name):
     75..152     -  promoter       lacI promoter: lacI
    160..439     -  CDS            TcR (fragment): tetracycline efflux protein; tet; confers resistance to tetracycline
    461..479     +  promoter       T7 promoter: promoter for bacteriophage T7 RNA polymerase
    480..504     +  protein_bind   lac operator: The lac repressor binds to the lac operator to inhibit transcription in E. coli. This inhibition can be relieved by adding lactose or isopropyl-β-D-thiogalactopyranoside (IPTG). lac repressor encoded by lacI
    519..541     +  RBS            RBS: efficient ribosome binding site from bacteriophage T7 gene 10 (Olins and Rangwala, 1989)
    560..576     +  CDS            capTEV™ (fragment): composite tag for in vivo biotinylation, TEV protease cleavage, and 6xHis tagging
    584..1681    +  CDS            MBP: maltose binding protein from E. coli; malE (mutated); This version of the gene does not encode a signal sequence, so MBP will remain in the cytosol.
   1745..2527    +  CDS            NLRP1 (fragment): NLRP1_HUMAN - Also known as CARD7, DEFCAP From Homo sapiens (Human).
   2546..2563    +  CDS            9xHis (fragment): 9xHis affinity tag
   2573..2622    +  CDS            SET1 (fragment): solubility-enhancement tag derived from T7 phage gene 10B
   2630..2677    +  terminator     T7 terminator: transcription terminator for bacteriophage T7 RNA polymerase
   2714..3142    +  rep_origin     f1 ori (sequence partly withheld): f1 bacteriophage origin of replication; arrow indicates direction of (+) strand synthesis
   3195..3252    +  promoter       AmpR promoter (fragment): bla
   3261..4076    -  CDS            KanR: aminoglycoside phosphotransferase; aph(3')-Ia; confers resistance to kanamycin in bacteria or G418 (Geneticin®) in eukaryotes
   4198..4786    +  rep_origin     ori: high-copy-number ColE1/pMB1/pBR322/pUC origin of replication
   4972..5111    -  misc_feature   bom: basis of mobility region from pBR322
   5213..5404    -  CDS            rop: Rop protein, which maintains plasmids at low copy number; rop
   5421..5801    +  CDS            YPB1_ECOLX: Protein predicted: Swiss-Prot protein existence level 4. From Escherichia coli.
   5873..6164    -  CDS            TcR (fragment): tetracycline efflux protein; tet; confers resistance to tetracycline
   6179..6200    -  protein_bind   CAP binding site: CAP binding activates transcription in the presence of cAMP. E. coli catabolite activator protein
   6213..74      -  CDS            lacI (across the origin): lac repressor; lacI; The lac repressor binds to the lac operator to inhibit transcription in E. coli. This inhibition can be relieved by adding lactose or isopropyl-β-D-thiogalactopyranoside (IPTG).
