[The description below was written by a language model from this plasmid's Addgene catalogue record and pLannotate feature annotations shown in this document.]
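Description:
pDB.His.MBP.3C NLRP1 UPA-CARD W1460A is a 7,221 nt bacterial expression plasmid for producing a fragment of human NLRP1 in E. coli. The backbone has a pET-like layout. It replicates from a ColE1/pBR322-type origin with the adjacent bom region and the rop gene, which is consistent with the low copy number listed in the catalogue, and it is selected with kanamycin through an aph(3')-Ia cassette. An f1 origin is also present, along with short remnants of the tetracycline resistance gene that are non-functional backbone fragments.

Expression is driven by a T7 promoter followed by a lac operator and the phage T7 gene 10 ribosome binding site, and it ends at a T7 terminator. A plasmid-borne lacI gene supplies repressor, so transcription requires a host that provides T7 RNA polymerase and is induced with IPTG. The open reading frame begins with a His6 tag, which the annotation software picks up as a short fragment of a composite tag. This is followed by cytosolic maltose binding protein lacking its signal sequence, then an HRV 3C protease site according to the catalogue (not annotated separately in the feature table), and then the NLRP1 UPA-CARD region. MBP aids solubility and, with the His tag, allows affinity purification, while 3C cleavage releases the NLRP1 fragment. A short His-tag sequence is annotated downstream of the insert, but the record does not say whether it is translated.

The insert carries W1460A, described as a dimer interface mutation. The construct therefore serves as a mutant for testing how that interface contributes to UPA-promoted CARD filament formation in the NLRP1 inflammasome.
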