Addgene plasmid #164006: pDB.His.MBP.3C NLRP1 UPA-CARD W1460A
Purpose: Bacterial expression vector encoding a HRV 3C-cleavable His-MBP-tagged NLRP1 UPA-CARD (dimer interface mutation)
Depositing lab: Hao Wu. Depositing organization: Boston Children's Hospital. Publication: Mechanism of filament formation in UPA-promoted CARD8 and NLRP1 inflammasomes. Robert Hollingsworth L, David L, Li Y, Griswold AR, Ruan J, Sharif H, Fontana P, Orth-He EL, Fu TM, Bachovchin DA, Wu H. Nat Commun. 2021 Jan 8;12(1):189. doi: 10.1038/s41467-020-20320-y. PubMed 33420033.
Backbone
  Vector backbone: pDB.His.MBP.3C
  Vector type: Bacterial Expression
Growth in bacteria
  Bacterial resistance: Kanamycin, 50 μg/mL
  Growth temperature: 37°C
  Growth strain: DH5alpha
  Copy number: Low Copy
Gene/Insert
  Gene/Insert name: NLRP1
  Species: H. sapiens (human)
  Mutation: W1460A
  Entrez Gene: NLRP1 (a.k.a. AIADK, CARD7, CIDED, CLR17.1, DEFCAP, DEFCAP-L/S, JRRP, MSPC, NAC, NALP1, PP1044, SLEV1, VAMAS1)
  Tag / fusion protein: His6-MBP-3C (N terminal on insert)
  Cloning method: Restriction Enzyme; 5′ cloning site Unknown (unknown if destroyed)
Terms and licenses: Academic/Nonprofit Terms; Industry Terms: Not Available to Industry
How to cite: pDB.His.MBP.3C NLRP1 UPA-CARD W1460A was a gift from Hao Wu (Addgene plasmid # 164006 ; http://n2t.net/addgene:164006 ; RRID:Addgene_164006)
