>Addgene plasmid #164006 | pDB.His.MBP.3C NLRP1 UPA-CARD W1460A | depositor partial sequence | sequence record 318225 | Insert sequence
TCCCCCTTGGGAGTCCTCCTGAAAATGATCCATAATGCCCTGCGCTTCATTCCCGTCACCTCTGTGGTGT
TGCTTTACCACCGCGTCCATCCTGAGGAAGTCACCTTCCACCTCTACCTGATCCCAAGTGACTGCTCCAT
TCGGAAGGCCATAGATGATCTAGAAATGAAATTCCAGTTTGTGCGAATCCACAAGCCACCCCCGCTGACC
CCACTTTATATGGGCTGTCGTTACACTGTGTCTGGGTCTGGTTCAGGGATGCTGGAAATACTCCCCAAGG
AACTGGAGCTCTGCTATCGAAGCCCTGGAGAAGACCAGCTGTTCTCGGAGTTCTACGTTGGCCACTTGGG
ATCAGGGATCAGGCTGCAAGTGAAAGACAAGAAAGATGAGACTCTGGTGTGGGAGGCCTTGGTGAAACCA
GGAGATCTCATGCCTGCAACTACTCTGATCCCTCCAGCCCGCATAGCCGTACCTTCACCTCTGGATGCCC
CGCAGTTGCTGCACTTTGTGGACCAGTATCGAGAGCAGCTGATAGCCCGAGTGACATCGGTGGAGGTTGT
CTTGGACAAACTGCATGGACAGGTGCTGAGCCAGGAGCAGTACGAGAGGGTGCTGGCTGAGAACACGAGG
CCCAGCCAGATGCGGAAGCTGTTCAGCTTGAGCCAGTCCTGGGACCGGAAGTGCAAAGATGGACTCTACC
AAGCCCTGAAGGAGACCCATCCTCACCTCATTATGGAACTCGCCGAGAAGGGCAGCAAAAAGGGACTCCT
GCCACTCAGCAGCTGA
